>Addgene plasmid #188992 | pCDNA-CRY2-mCh-superPLDx30-P2A-CIBN-CAAX | addgene full sequence | sequence record 371645 | Addgene NGS Result
GACGGATCGGGAGATCTCCCGATCCCCTATGGTGCACTCTCAGTACAATCTGCTCTGATGCCGCATAGTT
AAGCCAGTATCTGCTCCCTGCTTGTGTGTTGGAGGTCGCTGAGTAGTGCGCGAGCAAAATTTAAGCTACA
ACAAGGCAAGGCTTGACCGACAATTGCATGAAGAATCTGCTTAGGGTTAGGCGTTTTGCGCTGCTTCGCG
ATGTACGGGCCAGATATACGCGTTGACATTGATTATTGACTAGTTATTAATAGTAATCAATTACGGGGTC
ATTAGTTCATAGCCCATATATGGAGTTCCGCGTTACATAACTTACGGTAAATGGCCCGCCTGGCTGACCG
CCCAACGACCCCCGCCCATTGACGTCAATAATGACGTATGTTCCCATAGTAACGCCAATAGGGACTTTCC
ATTGACGTCAATGGGTGGAGTATTTACGGTAAACTGCCCACTTGGCAGTACATCAAGTGTATCATATGCC
AAGTACGCCCCCTATTGACGTCAATGACGGTAAATGGCCCGCCTGGCATTATGCCCAGTACATGACCTTA
TGGGACTTTCCTACTTGGCAGTACATCTACGTATTAGTCATCGCTATTACCATGGTGATGCGGTTTTGGC
AGTACATCAATGGGCGTGGATAGCGGTTTGACTCACGGGGATTTCCAAGTCTCCACCCCATTGACGTCAA
TGGGAGTTTGTTTTGGCACCAAAATCAACGGGACTTTCCAAAATGTCGTAACAACTCCGCCCCATTGACG
CAAATGGGCGGTAGGCGTGTACGGTGGGAGGTCTATATAAGCAGAGCTCTCCCTATCAGTGATAGAGATC
TCCCTATCAGTGATAGAGATCGTCGACGAGCTCGTTTAGTGAACCGTCAGATCGCCTGGAGACGCCATCC
ACGCTGTTTTGACCTCCATAGAAGACACCGGGACCGATCCAGCCTCCGGACTCTAGCGTTTAAACTTAAG
CTTGGTACGCCACCATGAAGATGGACAAAAAGACTATAGTTTGGTTTAGAAGAGACCTAAGGATTGAGGA
TAATCCTGCATTAGCAGCAGCTGCTCACGAAGGATCTGTTTTTCCTGTCTTCATTTGGTGTCCTGAAGAA
GAAGGACAGTTTTATCCTGGAAGAGCTTCAAGATGGTGGATGAAACAATCACTTGCTCACTTATCTCAAT
CCTTGAAGGCTCTTGGATCTGACCTCACTTTAATCAAAACCCACAACACGATTTCAGCGATCTTGGATTG
TATCCGCGTTACCGGTGCTACAAAAGTCGTCTTTAACCACCTCTATGATCCTGTTTCGTTAGTTCGGGAC
CATACCGTAAAGGAGAAGCTGGTGGAACGTGGGATCTCTGTGCAAAGCTACAATGGAGATCTATTGTATG
AACCGTGGGAGATATACTGCGAAAAGGGCAAACCTTTTACGAGTTTCAATTCTTACTGGAGGAAATGCTT
AGATATGTCGATTGAATCCGTTATGCTTCCTCCTCCTTGGCGGTTGATGCCAATAACTGCAGCGGCTGAA
GCGATTTGGGCGTGTTCGATTGAAGAACTAGGGCTGGAGAATGAGGCCGAGAAACCGAGCAATGCGTTGT
TAACTAGAGCTTGGTCTCCAGGATGGAGCAATGCTGATAAGTTACTAAATGAGTTCATCGAGAAGCAGTT
GATAGATTATGCAAAGAACAGCAAGAAAGTTGTTGGGAACTCTACTTCACTACTTTCTCCGTATCTCCAT
TTCGGGGAAATAAGCGTCAGACACGTTTTCCAGTGTGCCCGGATGAAACAAATTATATGGGCAAGAGATA
AGAACAGTGAAGGAGAAGAAAGTGCAGATCTTTTTCTTAGGGGAATCGGTTTAAGAGAGTATTCTCGGTA
TATATGTTTCAACTTCCCGTTTACTCACGAGCAATCGTTGTTGAGTCATCTTCGGTTTTTCCCTTGGGAT
GCTGATGTTGATAAGTTCAAGGCCTGGAGACAAGGCAGGACCGGTTATCCGTTGGTGGATGCCGGAATGA
GAGAGCTTTGGGCTACCGGATGGATGCATAACAGAATAAGAGTGATTGTTTCAAGCTTTGCTGTGAAGTT
TCTTCTCCTTCCATGGAAATGGGGAATGAAGTATTTCTGGGATACACTTTTGGATGCTGATTTGGAATGT
GACATCCTTGGCTGGCAGTATATCTCTGGGAGTATCCCCGATGGCCACGAGCTTGATCGCTTGGACAATC
CCGCGTTACAAGGCGCCAAATATGACCCAGAAGGTGAGTACATAAGGCAATGGCTTCCCGAGCTTGCGAG
ATTGCCAACTGAATGGATTCATCATCCATGGGACGCTCCTTTAACCGTACTCAAAGCTTCTGGTGTGGAA
CTCGGAACAAACTATGCGAAACCCATTGTAGACATCGACACAGCTCGTGAGCTACTAGCTAAAGCTATTT
CAAGAACCCGTGAAGCACAGATCATGATCGGAGCAGCAGGTGGAGGCGGTTCAGGCGGAGGTGGCAGCGG
CGTGAGCAAGGGCGAGGAGGATAACATGGCCATCATCAAGGAGTTCATGCGCTTCAAGGTGCACATGGAG
GGCTCCGTGAACGGCCACGAGTTCGAGATCGAGGGCGAGGGCGAGGGCCGCCCCTACGAGGGCACCCAGA
CCGCCAAGCTGAAGGTGACCAAGGGTGGCCCCCTGCCCTTCGCCTGGGACATCCTGTCCCCTCAGTTCAT
GTACGGCTCCAAGGCCTACGTGAAGCACCCCGCCGACATCCCCGACTACTTGAAGCTGTCCTTCCCCGAG
GGCTTCAAGTGGGAGCGCGTGATGAACTTCGAGGACGGCGGCGTGGTGACCGTGACCCAGGACTCCTCCC
TGCAGGACGGCGAGTTCATCTACAAGGTGAAGCTGCGCGGCACCAACTTCCCCTCCGACGGCCCCGTAAT
GCAGAAGAAGACCATGGGCTGGGAGGCCTCCTCCGAGCGGATGTACCCCGAGGACGGCGCCCTGAAGGGC
GAGATCAAGCAGAGGCTGAAGCTGAAGGACGGCGGCCACTACGACGCTGAGGTCAAGACCACCTACAAGG
CCAAGAAGCCCGTGCAGCTGCCCGGCGCCTACAACGTCAACATCAAGTTGGACATCACCTCCCACAACGA
GGACTACACCATCGTGGAACAGTACGAACGCGCCGAGGGCCGCCACTCCACCGGCGGCATGGACGAGCTG
TACAAGGCTCGAGGCGCAGCAGCGGGAGCAGGAGGAGCAGGTCGATCGGGATCCGGCGGATCTGCAGATT
CAGCTACACCACATTTGGACGCCGTTGAGCAAACATTGAGGCAAGTGTCCCCAGGCCTGGAGGGCGATGT
ATGGGAAAGAACTAGTGGAAATAAATTGGACGGAAGTGCCGCTGATCCCAGTGATTGGTTGTTGCAAACC
CCAGGATGTTGGGGCGATGATAAATGCGCTGACAGAGTTGGGACAAAAAGGTTGCTGGCTAAGATGACTG
AAAATATAGGGAATGCCACCAGAACCGTAGATATTAGTACACTTGCACCTTTCCCAAACGGCGCATTCCA
AGACGCTATTGTCGCTGGTTTGAAGGAGTCCGCAGCTAGAGGCAATAAGTTGAAAGTTAGGATACTGGTT
GGGGCTGCACCCGTCTACCACATGAATGTAATACCTTCCAAGTATAGGGACGAATTGACTGCAAAACTTG
GCAAAGCCGCAGAAAACATAACTTTGAACGTGGCTAGTATGACTACATCAAAAACAGCTTTCTCCTGGAA
CCATAGCAAAATCTTGGTTGTAGACGGGCAAAGCGCCCTTACTGGTGGAATAAATAGCTGGAAGGATGAT
TACTTGGATACTACTCATCCAGTGTCTGATGTTGATCTTGCACTGACCGGACCAGCTGCAGGCTCTGCCG
GTAGATACCTTGACACTTTGTGGACATGGACCTGCCAAAACAAGAGTAACATCGCTTCTGTCTGGTTTGC
AGCTTCCGGCAACGCAGGGTGCATGGCCACTATGCATAAAGATACAAACCCCAAGGCATCACCTGCCACC
GGGAATGTCCCAGTAATAGCCGTTGGAGGGTTGGGCGTTGGCATCAAAGATGTGGACCCCAAGTCCACTT
TCAGGCCCGATCTGCCAACAGCTAGCGATACTAAGTGTGTGGTAGGACTTCACGACAATACTAACGCCGA
TAGAGACTATGATACAGTCAACCCAGAAGAGAGTGCCTTGAGAGCTCTTGTTGCTTCAGCAAAAAGTCAC
ATTGAAATATCTCAGCAGGATTTGAACGCTACATGTCCACCCTTGCCTAGGTATGACATTAGATTGTACG
ATGCCTTGGCTGCTAAAATGGCTGCTGGGGTTAAGGTGAGAATTGTGGTTAGCGACCCAGCCAACAGGGG
CGCAGTGGGCAGTGTGGGTTACAGCCAAATAAAATCACTTAGTGAAATATCAGACACTTTGAGAAACAGG
CTTGCAAATATCACAGGCGGTCAACAAGCTGCCAAAACTGCAATGTGTAGCAATTTGCAGCTTGCAACCT
TTAGATCCTCCCCCAACGACAAATGGGCAGACGGGCATCCTTATGCCCAACACCATAAGTTGGTTTCCGT
CGACTCATCCACATTTTATATCGGTTCAAAAAATTTGTACCCATCCTGGCTGCAAGATTTTGGCTACATA
GTGGAATCCCCAGAGGCTGCCAAGCAACTGGATGCCAAATTGCTTGACCCTCAGTGGAAGTACTCACAGG
AGACTGCAACAGTGGATTACGCAAGAGGAATCTGCAACGCTGAATTCGGAAGCGGCGCTACAAACTTTAG
TCTGCTCAAGCAGGCTGGCGATGTCGAGGAAAACCCAGGTCCCGGTACCATGAATGGAGCTATAGGAGGT
GACCTTTTGCTCAATTTTCCTGACATGTCGGTCCTAGAGCGCCAAAGGGCTCACCTCAAGTACCTCAATC
CCACCTTTGATTCTCCTCTCGCCGGCTTCTTTGCCGATTCTTCAATGATTACCGGCGGCGAGATGGACAG
CTATCTTTCGACTGCCGGTTTGAATCTTCCGATGATGTACGGTGAGACGACGGTGGAAGGTGATTCAAGA
CTCTCAATTTCGCCGGAAACGACGCTTGGGACTGGAAATTTCAAGGCAGCGAAGTTTGATACAGAGACTA
AGGATTGTAATGAGGCGGCGAAGAAGATGACGATGAACAGAGATGACCTAGTAGAAGAAGGAGAAGAAGA
GAAGTCGAAAATAACAGAGCAAAACAATGGGAGCACAAAAAGCATCAAGAAGATGAAACACAAAGCCAAG
AAAGAAGAGAACAATTTCTCTAATGATTCATCTAAAGTGACGAAGGAATTGGAGAAAACGGATTATATTC
ATGTACCGGTCGCCACCGGATCAGGATCACTGTATAAGGGTAAAAAGAAGAAAAAGAAGTCAAAGACAAA
GTGTGTAATTATGTAGGGGCCCTATTCTATAGTGTCACCTAAATGCTAGAGCTCGCTGATCAGCCTCGAC
TGTGCCTTCTAGTTGCCAGCCATCTGTTGTTTGCCCCTCCCCCGTGCCTTCCTTGACCCTGGAAGGTGCC
ACTCCCACTGTCCTTTCCTAATAAAATGAGGAAATTGCATCGCATTGTCTGAGTAGGTGTCATTCTATTC
TGGGGGGTGGGGTGGGGCAGGACAGCAAGGGGGAGGATTGGGAAGACAATAGCAGGCATGCTGGGGATGC
GGTGGGCTCTATGGCTTCTGAGGCGGAAAGAACCAGCTGGGGCTCTAGGGGGTATCCCC
[124 nt withheld, positions 5800-5923]
C
[91 nt withheld, positions 5925-6015]
A
[49 nt withheld, positions 6017-6065]
CCTTTGACGTTGGAGTCCACGTTCTTT
[37 nt withheld, positions 6093-6129]
ACCCTATCTCGGTCTATTCTTTTGATTTATAAGGGATTTTGCCGATTTCGGCCTATTGGTTAAAAAATGA
GCTGATTTAACAAAAATTTAACGCGAATTAATTCTGTGGAATGTGTGTCAGTTAGGGTGTGGAAAGTCCC
CAGGCTCCCCAGCAGGCAGAAGTATGCAAAGCATGCATCTCAATTAGTCAGCAACCAGGTGTGGAAAGTC
CCCAGGCTCCCCAGCAGGCAGAAGTATGCAAAGCATGCATCTCAATTAGTCAGCAACCATAGTCCCGCCC
CTAACTCCGCCCATCCCGCCCCTAACTCCGCCCAGTTCCGCCCATTCTCCGCCCCATGGCTGACTAATTT
TTTTTATTTATGCAGAGGCCGAGGCCGCCTCTGCCTCTGAGCTATTCCAGAAGTAGTGAGGAGGCTTTTT
TGGAGGCCTAGGCTTTTGCAAAAAGCTCCCGGGAGCTTGTATATCCATTTTCGGATCTGATCAAGAGACA
GGATGAGGATCGTTTCGCATGATTGAACAAGATGGATTGCACGCAGGTTCTCCGGCCGCTTGGGTGGAGA
GGCTATTCGGCTATGACTGGGCACAACAGACAATCGGCTGCTCTGATGCCGCCGTGTTCCGGCTGTCAGC
GCAGGGGCGCCCGGTTCTTTTTGTCAAGACCGACCTGTCCGGTGCCCTGAATGAACTGCAGGACGAGGCA
GCGCGGCTATCGTGGCTGGCCACGACGGGCGTTCCTTGCGCAGCTGTGCTCGACGTTGTCACTGAAGCGG
GAAGGGACTGGCTGCTATTGGGCGAAGTGCCGGGGCAGGATCTCCTGTCATCTCACCTTGCTCCTGCCGA
GAAAGTATCCATCATGGCTGATGCAATGCGGCGGCTGCATACGCTTGATCCGGCTACCTGCCCATTCGAC
CACCAAGCGAAACATCGCATCGAGCGAGCACGTACTCGGATGGAAGCCGGTCTTGTCGATCAGGATGATC
TGGACGAAGAGCATCAGGGGCTCGCGCCAGCCGAACTGTTCGCCAGGCTCAAGGCGCGCATGCCCGACGG
CGAGGATCTCGTCGTGACCCATGGCGATGCCTGCTTGCCGAATATCATGGTGGAAAATGGCCGCTTTTCT
GGATTCATCGACTGTGGCCGGCTGGGTGTGGCGGACCGCTATCAGGACATAGCGTTGGCTACCCGTGATA
TTGCTGAAGAGCTTGGCGGCGAATGGGCTGACCGCTTCCTCGTGCTTTACGGTATCGCCGCTCCCGATTC
GCAGCGCATCGCCTTCTATCGCCTTCTTGACGAGTTCTTCTGAGCGGGACTCTGGGGTTCGAAATGACCG
ACCAAGCGACGCCCAACCTGCCATCACGAGATTTCGATTCCACCGCCGCCTTCTATGAAAGGTTGGGCTT
CGGAATCGTTTTCCGGGACGCCGGCTGGATGATCCTCCAGCGCGGGGATCTCATGCTGGAGTTCTTCGCC
CACCCCAACTTGTTTATTGCAGCTTATAATGGTTACAAATAAAGCAATAGCATCACAAATTTCACAAATA
AAGCATTTTTTTCACTGCATTCTAGTTGTGGTTTGTCCAAACTCATCAATGTATCTTATCATGTCTGTAT
ACCGTCGACCTCTAGCTAGAGCTTGGCGTAATCATGGTCATAGCTGTTTCCTGTGTGAAATTGTTATCCG
CTCACAATTCCACACAACATACGAGCCGGAAGCATAAAGTGTAAAGCCTGGGGTGCCTAATGAGTGAGCT
AACTCACATTAATTGCGTTGCGCTCACTGCCCGCTTTCCAGTCGGGAAACCTGTCGTGCCAGCTGCATTA
ATGAATCGGCCAACGCGCGGGGAGAGGCGGTTTGCGTATTGGGCGCTCTTCCGCTTCCTCGCTCACTGAC
TCGCTGCGCTCGGTCGTTCGGCTGCGGCGAGCGGTATCAGCTCACTCAAAGGCGGTAATACGGTTATCCA
CAGAATCAGGGGATAACGCAGGAAAGAACATGTGAGCAAAAGGCCAGCAAAAGGCCAGGAACCGTAAAAA
GGCCGCGTTGCTGGCGTTTTTCCATAGGCTCCGCCCCCCTGACGAGCATCACAAAAATCGACGCTCAAGT
CAGAGGTGGCGAAACCCGACAGGACTATAAAGATACCAGGCGTTTCCCCCTGGAAGCTCCCTCGTGCGCT
CTCCTGTTCCGACCCTGCCGCTTACCGGATACCTGTCCGCCTTTCTCCCTTCGGGAAGCGTGGCGCTTTC
TCATAGCTCACGCTGTAGGTATCTCAGTTCGGTGTAGGTCGTTCGCTCCAAGCTGGGCTGTGTGCACGAA
CCCCCCGTTCAGCCCGACCGCTGCGCCTTATCCGGTAACTATCGTCTTGAGTCCAACCCGGTAAGACACG
ACTTATCGCCACTGGCAGCAGCCACTGGTAACAGGATTAGCAGAGCGAGGTATGTAGGCGGTGCTACAGA
GTTCTTGAAGTGGTGGCCTAACTACGGCTACACTAGAAGAACAGTATTTGGTATCTGCGCTCTGCTGAAG
CCAGTTACCTTCGGAAAAAGAGTTGGTAGCTCTTGATCCGGCAAACAAACCACCGCTGGTAGCGGTGGTT
TTTTTGTTTGCAAGCAGCAGATTACGCGCAGAAAAAAAGGATCTCAAGAAGATCCTTTGATCTTTTCTAC
GGGGTCTGACGCTCAGTGGAACGAAAACTCACGTTAAGGGATTTTGGTCATGAGATTATCAAAAAGGATC
TTCACCTAGATCCTTTTAAATTAAAAATGAAGTTTTAAATCAATCTAAAGTATATATGAGTAAACTTGGT
CTGACAGTTACCAATGCTTAATCAGTGAGGCACCTATCTCAGCGATCTGTCTATTTCGTTCATCCATAGT
TGCCTGACTCCCCGTCGTGTAGATAACTACGATACGGGAGGGCTTACCATCTGGCCCCAGTGCTGCAATG
ATACCGCGAGACCCACGCTCACCGGCTCCAGATTTATCAGCAATAAACCAGCCAGCCGGAAGGGCCGAGC
GCAGAAGTGGTCCTGCAACTTTATCCGCCTCCATCCAGTCTATTAATTGTTGCCGGGAAGCTAGAGTAAG
TAGTTCGCCAGTTAATAGTTTGCGCAACGTTGTTGCCATTGCTACAGGCATCGTGGTGTCACGCTCGTCG
TTTGGTATGGCTTCATTCAGCTCCGGTTCCCAACGATCAAGGCGAGTTACATGATCCCCCATGTTGTGCA
AAAAAGCGGTTAGCTCCTTCGGTCCTCCGATCGTTGTCAGAAGTAAGTTGGCCGCAGTGTTATCACTCAT
GGTTATGGCAGCACTGCATAATTCTCTTACTGTCATGCCATCCGTAAGATGCTTTTCTGTGACTGGTGAG
TACTCAACCAAGTCATTCTGAGAATAGTGTATGCGGCGACCGAGTTGCTCTTGCCCGGCGTCAATACGGG
ATAATACCGCGCCACATAGCAGAACTTTAAAAGTGCTCATCATTGGAAAACGTTCTTCGGGGCGAAAACT
CTCAAGGATCTTACCGCTGTTGAGATCCAGTTCGATGTAACCCACTCGTGCACCCAACTGATCTTCAGCA
TCTTTTACTTTCACCAGCGTTTCTGGGTGAGCAAAAACAGGAAGGCAAAATGCCGCAAAAAAGGGAATAA
GGGCGACACGGAAATGTTGAATACTCATACTCTTCCTTTTTCAATATTATTGAAGCATTTATCAGGGTTA
TTGTCTCATGAGCGGATACATATTTGAATGTATTTAGAAAAATAAACAAATAGGGGTTCCGCGCACATTT
CCCCGAAAAGTGCCACCTGACGTC
Features (pLannotate 1.2.2; 26 found; start..end, strand, type, name):
     28..80      -  misc_feature   bom (fragment): basis of mobility region from pBR322
    235..614     +  enhancer       CMV enhancer: human cytomegalovirus immediate early enhancer
    615..818     +  promoter       CMV promoter: human cytomegalovirus (CMV) immediate early promoter
    820..839     +  promoter       PLtetO-1 promoter (fragment): modified phage lambda PL promoter with tet operator sites (Lutz and Bujard, 1997)
    841..860     +  promoter       PLtetO-1 promoter (fragment): modified phage lambda PL promoter with tet operator sites (Lutz and Bujard, 1997)
    868..901     +  promoter       TRE3GV promoter (fragment): 3rd-generation Tet-responsive promoter that can be activated by binding of Tet-On® 3G, optimized for retroviral and lentiviral vectors
    995..2488    +  CDS            CRY2PHR: N-terminal photolyase homology region of Arabidopsis thaliana cryptochrome 2 binds to CIB1 upon exposure to blue light (Kennedy et al., 2010)
   2522..3226    +  CDS            mCherry: mCherry is a basic (constitutively fluorescent) red fluorescent protein published in 2004, derived from Discosoma sp.. It is reported to be a very rapidly-maturing monomer with low acid sensitivity.
   3296..4768    +  CDS            PLD_STRAT (fragment): Experimental evidence at protein level: Swiss-Prot protein existence level 1. From Streptomyces antibioticus.
   4880..5389    +  CDS            CIBN: N-terminal portion of the CIB1 transcription factor from Arabidopsis thaliana binds to CRY2 (cryptochrome 2) that has absorbed blue light (Kennedy et al., 2010)
   5429..5475    +  CDS            K-Ras (fragment): human small GTPase proto-oncoprotein
   5486..5504    -  promoter       SP6 promoter: promoter for bacteriophage SP6 RNA polymerase
   5530..5754    +  polyA_signal   bGH poly(A) signal: bovine growth hormone polyadenylation signal
   5758..5779    +  promoter       SV40 promoter (fragment): SV40 enhancer and early promoter
   5800..6228    +  rep_origin     f1 ori (sequence partly withheld): f1 bacteriophage origin of replication; arrow indicates direction of (+) strand synthesis
   6242..6571    +  promoter       SV40 promoter: SV40 enhancer and early promoter
   6638..7429    +  CDS            neo: KKA2_KLEPN - Also known as kan, nptII. Experimental evidence at protein level: Swiss-Prot protein existence level 1. Resistance to kanamycin, neomycin, paromomycin, ribostamycin, butirosin and gentamicin B. From Klebsiella pneumoniae.
   7453..7611    +  CDS            ble (fragment): BLE_KLEPN - Experimental evidence at protein level: Swiss-Prot protein existence level 1. Binding protein with a strong affinity to the bleomycin family of antibiotics. Binds to CL990; an antimitotic-antibiotic compound. From Klebsiella pneumoniae.
   7606..7727    +  polyA_signal   SV40 poly(A) signal: SV40 polyadenylation signal
   7800..7816    -  protein_bind   lac operator: The lac repressor binds to the lac operator to inhibit transcription in E. coli. This inhibition can be relieved by adding lactose or isopropyl-β-D-thiogalactopyranoside (IPTG). lac repressor encoded by lacI
   7824..7854    -  promoter       lac promoter: promoter for the E. coli lac operon
   7869..7890    -  protein_bind   CAP binding site: CAP binding activates transcription in the presence of cAMP. E. coli catabolite activator protein
   7903..7995    -  CDS            lacI (fragment): lac repressor; lacI; The lac repressor binds to the lac operator to inhibit transcription in E. coli. This inhibition can be relieved by adding lactose or isopropyl-β-D-thiogalactopyranoside (IPTG).
   8178..8766    -  rep_origin     ori: high-copy-number ColE1/pMB1/pBR322/pUC origin of replication
   8937..9797    -  CDS            AmpR: β-lactamase; bla; confers resistance to ampicillin, carbenicillin, and related antibiotics
   9798..9902    -  promoter       AmpR promoter: bla
