[The description below was written by a language model from this plasmid's Addgene catalogue record and pLannotate feature annotations shown in this document.]
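Description:
pCDNA-CRY2-mCh-superPLDx30-P2A-CIBN-CAAX is a mammalian expression plasmid built on the pCDNA3.1 backbone that delivers both halves of a blue-light-controlled phospholipase D system from a single transcript. It is maintained in E. coli as a high-copy plasmid through a ColE1/pUC-type origin and selected with ampicillin (AmpR). An f1 origin is also present. The backbone carries an SV40 promoter-driven neomycin phosphotransferase gene with an SV40 poly(A) signal, which would allow G418 selection in mammalian cells. The sequenced record (about 9.9 kb) is slightly longer than the catalogued total size.

Expression is driven by the CMV enhancer/promoter and terminated by the bGH poly(A) signal. Short tet-operator-like fragments are annotated just downstream of the promoter, but the record lists the promoter only as CMV and does not describe tetracycline regulation. The open reading frame encodes the CRY2 photolyase homology region from Arabidopsis, fused to mCherry and then to a Streptomyces PMF phospholipase D carrying K109R, P245A, G328S, G381V and G429D. This engineered variant, superPLDx30, is described as having 30 times the activity of the wild-type enzyme. A P2A self-cleaving peptide, listed in the catalogue fields but not annotated in the feature table, separates it from CIBN. CIBN is the N-terminal part of CIB1, here fused to a K-Ras-derived CAAX motif that anchors it at the plasma membrane.

Because CRY2 binds CIBN after absorbing blue light, illumination should recruit the red-fluorescent PLD fusion to the plasma membrane. This allows optogenetic control of PLD activity there, consistent with the "membrane editor" application in the associated publication.
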