Addgene plasmid #188992: pCDNA-CRY2-mCh-superPLDx30-P2A-CIBN-CAAX
Purpose: A plasmid for dual expression of CRY2-mCh-superPLDx30 (an engineered PLD mutant with 30 times higher activity than the wild-type) and plasma membrane-tagged CIBN
Depositing lab: Jeremy Baskin. Depositing organization: Cornell University. Publication: Activity-based directed evolution of a membrane editor in mammalian cells. Tei R, Bagde SR, Fromme JC, Baskin JM. Nat Chem. 2023 May 22. doi: 10.1038/s41557-023-01214-0. PubMed 37217787.
Backbone
  Vector backbone: pCDNA3.1
  Backbone size w/o insert (bp): 5403
  Total vector size (bp): 9885
  Vector type: Mammalian Expression
Growth in bacteria
  Bacterial resistance: Ampicillin, 100 μg/mL
  Growth temperature: 37°C
  Growth strain: DH5alpha
  Copy number: High Copy
Gene/Insert
  Gene/Insert name: PLD (alt name: Phospholipase D)
  Species: Streptomyces PMF
  Insert size (bp): 1527
  Mutation: K109R, P245A, G328S, G381V, G429D
  Promoter: CMV
  Tag / fusion protein: CRY2 (N terminal on insert); mCherry (N terminal on insert); P2A (C terminal on insert); CIBN (C terminal on insert); CAAX (C terminal on insert)
  Cloning method: Restriction Enzyme; 5′ cloning site BamHI (not destroyed); 3′ cloning site EcoRI (not destroyed)
  Sequencing primers: 5′ mCh-S (CGTGGAACAGTACGAACGC); 3′ CIBN-AS (GGTCACCTCCTATAGCTCCATTC)
Terms and licenses: Academic/Nonprofit Terms; Industry Terms: Not Available to Industry
How to cite: pCDNA-CRY2-mCh-superPLDx30-P2A-CIBN-CAAX was a gift from Jeremy Baskin (Addgene plasmid # 188992 ; http://n2t.net/addgene:188992 ; RRID:Addgene_188992)
